LOCUS       Exported 6635 bp ds-DNA circular SYN 12-MAY-2021
DEFINITION  Blue-light dependent heterodimerization system.
ACCESSION   .
VERSION     .
KEYWORDS    eMagAF-EGFP-PM
SOURCE      synthetic DNA construct
  ORGANISM  synthetic DNA construct
REFERENCE   1 (bases 1 to 6635)
  AUTHORS   Benedetti L, Marvin JS, Falahati H, Guillen-Samander A, Looger LL,
            De Camilli P
  TITLE     Optimized Vivid-derived Magnets photodimerizers for subcellular
            optogenetics in mammalian cells.
  JOURNAL   Elife. 2020 Nov 11;9. pii: 63230. doi: 10.7554/eLife.63230.
  PUBMED    33174843
REFERENCE   2 (bases 1 to 6635)
  AUTHORS   .
  TITLE     Direct Submission
  JOURNAL   Exported May 12, 2021 from SnapGene Server 1.1.58
            http://www.snapgene.com
FEATURES             Location/Qualifiers
     source          1..6635
                     /organism="synthetic DNA construct"
                     /mol_type="other DNA"
     primer_bind     complement(44..63)
                     /label=pRS-marker
                     /note="pRS vectors, use to sequence yeast selectable
                     marker"
     enhancer        235..614
                     /label=CMV enhancer
                     /note="human cytomegalovirus immediate early enhancer"
     promoter        615..818
                     /label=CMV promoter
                     /note="human cytomegalovirus (CMV) immediate early
                     promoter"
     primer_bind     769..789
                     /label=CMV-F
                     /note="Human CMV immediate early promoter, forward primer"
     primer_bind     863..882
                     /label=T7
                     /note="T7 promoter, forward primer"
     promoter        863..881
                     /label=T7 promoter
                     /note="promoter for bacteriophage T7 RNA polymerase"
     CDS             1427..2143
                     /codon_start=1
                     /product="enhanced GFP"
                     /label=EGFP
                     /translation="MVSKGEELFTGVVPILVELDGDVNGHKFSVSGEGEGDATYGKLTL
                     KFICTTGKLPVPWPTLVTTLTYGVQCFSRYPDHMKQHDFFKSAMPEGYVQERTIFFKDD
                     GNYKTRAEVKFEGDTLVNRIELKGIDFKEDGNILGHKLEYNYNSHNVYIMADKQKNGIK
                     VNFKIRHNIEDGSVQLADHYQQNTPIGDGPVLLPDNHYLSTQSALSKDPNEKRDHMVLL
                     EFVTAAGITLGMDELYK"
     primer_bind     complement(2229..2246)
                     /label=BGH-rev
                     /note="Bovine growth hormone terminator, reverse primer.
                     Also called BGH reverse"
     polyA_signal    2235..2459
                     /label=bGH poly(A) signal
                     /note="bovine growth hormone polyadenylation signal"
     rep_origin      2505..2933
                     /direction=RIGHT
                     /label=f1 ori
                     /note="f1 bacteriophage origin of replication; arrow
                     indicates direction of (+) strand synthesis"
     primer_bind     complement(2592..2611)
                     /label=F1ori-R
                     /note="F1 origin, reverse primer"
     primer_bind     2802..2823
                     /label=F1ori-F
                     /note="F1 origin, forward primer"
     primer_bind     complement(2942..2962)
                     /label=pBABE 3'
                     /note="SV40 enhancer, reverse primer for pBABE vectors"
     promoter        2947..3276
                     /label=SV40 promoter
                     /note="SV40 enhancer and early promoter"
     rep_origin      3127..3262
                     /label=SV40 ori
                     /note="SV40 origin of replication"
     primer_bind     3189..3208
                     /label=SV40pro-F
                     /note="SV40 promoter/origin, forward primer"
     CDS             3343..4137
                     /codon_start=1
                     /gene="aph(3')-II (or nptII)"
                     /product="aminoglycoside phosphotransferase from Tn5"
                     /label=NeoR/KanR
                     /note="confers resistance to neomycin, kanamycin, and G418
                     (Geneticin(R))"
                     /translation="MIEQDGLHAGSPAAWVERLFGYDWAQQTIGCSDAAVFRLSAQGRP
                     VLFVKTDLSGALNELQDEAARLSWLATTGVPCAAVLDVVTEAGRDWLLLGEVPGQDLLS
                     SHLAPAEKVSIMADAMRRLHTLDPATCPFDHQAKHRIERARTRMEAGLVDQDDLDEEHQ
                     GLAPAELFARLKARMPDGEDLVVTHGDACLPNIMVENGRFSGFIDCGRLGVADRYQDIA
                     LATRDIAEELGGEWADRFLVLYGIAAPDSQRIAFYRLLDEFF"
     primer_bind     complement(3397..3416)
                     /label=Neo-R
                     /note="Neomycin resistance gene, reverse primer"
     primer_bind     4007..4026
                     /label=Neo-F
                     /note="Neomycin resistance gene, forward primer"
     polyA_signal    4311..4432
                     /label=SV40 poly(A) signal
                     /note="SV40 polyadenylation signal"
     primer_bind     complement(4348..4367)
                     /label=SV40pA-R
                     /note="SV40 polyA, reverse primer"
     primer_bind     4402..4421
                     /label=EBV-rev
                     /note="SV40 polyA terminator, reverse primer"
     primer_bind     complement(4481..4497)
                     /label=M13 rev
                     /note="common sequencing primer, one of multiple similar
                     variants"
     primer_bind     complement(4481..4497)
                     /label=M13 Reverse
                     /note="In lacZ gene. Also called M13-rev"
     primer_bind     complement(4494..4516)
                     /label=M13/pUC Reverse
                     /note="In lacZ gene"
     protein_bind    4505..4521
                     /label=lac operator
                     /bound_moiety="lac repressor encoded by lacI"
                     /note="The lac repressor binds to the lac operator to
                     inhibit transcription in E. coli. This inhibition can be
                     relieved by adding lactose or
                     isopropyl-beta-D-thiogalactopyranoside (IPTG)."
     promoter        complement(4529..4559)
                     /label=lac promoter
                     /note="promoter for the E. coli lac operon"
     protein_bind    4574..4595
                     /label=CAP binding site
                     /bound_moiety="E. coli catabolite activator protein"
                     /note="CAP binding activates transcription in the presence
                     of cAMP."
     primer_bind     complement(4712..4729)
                     /label=L4440
                     /note="L4440 vector, forward primer"
     rep_origin      complement(4883..5468)
                     /direction=LEFT
                     /label=ori
                     /note="high-copy-number ColE1/pMB1/pBR322/pUC origin of
                     replication"
     primer_bind     complement(4963..4982)
                     /label=pBR322ori-F
                     /note="pBR322 origin, forward primer"
     CDS             complement(5639..6499)
                     /codon_start=1
                     /gene="bla"
                     /product="beta-lactamase"
                     /label=AmpR
                     /note="confers resistance to ampicillin, carbenicillin, and
                     related antibiotics"
                     /translation="MSIQHFRVALIPFFAAFCLPVFAHPETLVKVKDAEDQLGARVGYI
                     ELDLNSGKILESFRPEERFPMMSTFKVLLCGAVLSRIDAGQEQLGRRIHYSQNDLVEYS
                     PVTEKHLTDGMTVRELCSAAITMSDNTAANLLLTTIGGPKELTAFLHNMGDHVTRLDRW
                     EPELNEAIPNDERDTTMPVAMATTLRKLLTGELLTLASRQQLIDWMEADKVAGPLLRSA
                     LPAGWFIADKSGAGERGSRGIIAALGPDGKPSRIVVIYTTGSQATMDERNRQIAEIGAS
                     LIKHW"
     primer_bind     6262..6281
                     /label=Amp-R
                     /note="Ampicillin resistance gene, reverse primer"
     promoter        complement(6500..6604)
                     /gene="bla"
                     /label=AmpR promoter
ORIGIN
        1 gacggatcgg gagatctccc gatcccctat ggtgcactct cagtacaatc tgctctgatg
       61 ccgcatagtt aagccagtat ctgctccctg cttgtgtgtt ggaggtcgct gagtagtgcg
      121 cgagcaaaat ttaagctaca acaaggcaag gcttgaccga caattgcatg aagaatctgc
      181 ttagggttag gcgttttgcg ctgcttcgcg atgtacgggc cagatatacg cgttgacatt
      241 gattattgac tagttattaa tagtaatcaa ttacggggtc attagttcat agcccatata
      301 tggagttccg cgttacataa cttacggtaa atggcccgcc tggctgaccg cccaacgacc
      361 cccgcccatt gacgtcaata atgacgtatg ttcccatagt aacgccaata gggactttcc
      421 attgacgtca atgggtggag tatttacggt aaactgccca cttggcagta catcaagtgt
      481 atcatatgcc aagtacgccc cctattgacg tcaatgacgg taaatggccc gcctggcatt
      541 atgcccagta catgacctta tgggactttc ctacttggca gtacatctac gtattagtca
      601 tcgctattac catggtgatg cggttttggc agtacatcaa tgggcgtgga tagcggtttg
      661 actcacgggg atttccaagt ctccacccca ttgacgtcaa tgggagtttg ttttggcacc
      721 aaaatcaacg ggactttcca aaatgtcgta acaactccgc cccattgacg caaatgggcg
      781 gtaggcgtgt acggtgggag gtctatataa gcagagctct ctggctaact agagaaccca
      841 ctgcttactg gcttatcgaa attaatacga ctcactatag ggagacccaa gctggctagc
      901 gtttaaactt aagcttatgg gacacactct ttacgcccct ggaggatacg acattatggg
      961 atatttggat cagattgcga accgcccaaa ccctcaggtc gaactggggc ctgtggacct
     1021 gtcatgtgcc ctgatcctgt gcgatctgaa gcaaaaggac actccgatcg tctacgcctc
     1081 ggaagccttc ttggagatga ccggatacaa cagacatgag gtgctcggca ggaactgcag
     1141 attcctgcag tcccccgacg ggatggtgaa accaaagtcg actcgcaaat atgtggactc
     1201 gaacacgatc ttcaccatca agaaggccat cgaccggaac gccgaggtcc aggtggaggt
     1261 ggtcaacttt aagaagaacg gccagcggtt cgtgaacttt ctgaccatca ttccggtccg
     1321 ggatgaaacc ggagagtaca gatactccat cggattccag tgcgaaaccg aaaccggtgg
     1381 cggctccgga ggcagcggcg gttctggagg ttccggtggc ggctccatgg tgtcgaaggg
     1441 agaggagctt ttcaccggcg tggtgccgat tcttgtggaa ctggacggcg acgtgaacgg
     1501 acataagttc agcgtgtcag gagaaggaga aggggacgcg acttacggaa agctgaccct
     1561 gaagttcatc tgtaccaccg ggaagctccc ggtgccctgg ccgaccctcg tgactactct
     1621 gacctacgga gtgcagtgct tctcccgcta cccggaccat atgaagcagc acgatttctt
     1681 caagagcgct atgcccgagg gttacgtgca agaacggacc atcttcttca aggacgacgg
     1741 aaactacaag accagagccg aagtgaaatt cgaaggagac accctcgtca atcgcatcga
     1801 gctgaaggga atcgacttta aggaagatgg gaatatcctg ggtcacaagc tggagtacaa
     1861 ctacaactcc cacaatgtgt acatcatggc ggataagcaa aagaacggca ttaaggtcaa
     1921 cttcaagatc cggcataaca tagaagatgg ctccgtgcaa ctggcggacc actaccagca
     1981 gaacaccccc attggggacg gtccggtgct gctccctgat aaccactacc tgtcaaccca
     2041 aagcgcactg tccaaggacc ccaacgagaa gagggaccac atggtgctgc tggagttcgt
     2101 cactgccgct ggcatcactc tcggaatgga cgagctgtac aagggggata tcaagaaaaa
     2161 gaagaagaag tccaagacaa aatgcgtgat tatgtagtct agagggcccg tttaaacccg
     2221 ctgatcagcc tcgactgtgc cttctagttg ccagccatct gttgtttgcc cctcccccgt
     2281 gccttccttg accctggaag gtgccactcc cactgtcctt tcctaataaa atgaggaaat
     2341 tgcatcgcat tgtctgagta ggtgtcattc tattctgggg ggtggggtgg ggcaggacag
     2401 caagggggag gattgggaag acaatagcag gcatgctggg gatgcggtgg gctctatggc
     2461 ttctgaggcg gaaagaacca gctggggctc tagggggtat ccccnnnnnn nnnnnnnnnn
     2521 nnnnnnnnnn nnnnnnnnnn nnnnnnnnnn nnnnnnnnnn nnnnnnnnnn nnnnnnnnnn
     2581 nnnnnnnnnn nnnnnnnnnn nnnnnnnnnn nnnnnnnnnn nnnnnnnncn nnnnnnnnnn
     2641 nnnnnnnnnn nnnnnnnnnn nnnnnnnnnn nnnnnnnnnn nnnnnnnnnn nnnnnnnnnn
     2701 nnnnnnnnnn nnnnnnnnnn annnnnnnnn nnnnnnnnnn nnnnnnnnnn nnnnnnnnnn
     2761 nnnnnnnnnn cctttgacgt tggagtccac gttctttaat agtggactct tgttccaaac
     2821 tggaacaaca ctcaacccta tctcggtcta ttcttttgat ttataaggga ttttgccgat
     2881 ttcggcctat tggttaaaaa atgagctgat ttaacaaaaa tttaacgcga attaattctg
     2941 tggaatgtgt gtcagttagg gtgtggaaag tccccaggct ccccagcagg cagaagtatg
     3001 caaagcatgc atctcaatta gtcagcaacc aggtgtggaa agtccccagg ctccccagca
     3061 ggcagaagta tgcaaagcat gcatctcaat tagtcagcaa ccatagtccc gcccctaact
     3121 ccgcccatcc cgcccctaac tccgcccagt tccgcccatt ctccgcccca tggctgacta
     3181 atttttttta tttatgcaga ggccgaggcc gcctctgcct ctgagctatt ccagaagtag
     3241 tgaggaggct tttttggagg cctaggcttt tgcaaaaagc tcccgggagc ttgtatatcc
     3301 attttcggat ctgatcaaga gacaggatga ggatcgtttc gcatgattga acaagatgga
     3361 ttgcacgcag gttctccggc cgcttgggtg gagaggctat tcggctatga ctgggcacaa
     3421 cagacaatcg gctgctctga tgccgccgtg ttccggctgt cagcgcaggg gcgcccggtt
     3481 ctttttgtca agaccgacct gtccggtgcc ctgaatgaac tgcaggacga ggcagcgcgg
     3541 ctatcgtggc tggccacgac gggcgttcct tgcgcagctg tgctcgacgt tgtcactgaa
     3601 gcgggaaggg actggctgct attgggcgaa gtgccggggc aggatctcct gtcatctcac
     3661 cttgctcctg ccgagaaagt atccatcatg gctgatgcaa tgcggcggct gcatacgctt
     3721 gatccggcta cctgcccatt cgaccaccaa gcgaaacatc gcatcgagcg agcacgtact
     3781 cggatggaag ccggtcttgt cgatcaggat gatctggacg aagagcatca ggggctcgcg
     3841 ccagccgaac tgttcgccag gctcaaggcg cgcatgcccg acggcgagga tctcgtcgtg
     3901 acccatggcg atgcctgctt gccgaatatc atggtggaaa atggccgctt ttctggattc
     3961 atcgactgtg gccggctggg tgtggcggac cgctatcagg acatagcgtt ggctacccgt
     4021 gatattgctg aagagcttgg cggcgaatgg gctgaccgct tcctcgtgct ttacggtatc
     4081 gccgctcccg attcgcagcg catcgccttc tatcgccttc ttgacgagtt cttctgagcg
     4141 ggactctggg gttcgaaatg accgaccaag cgacgcccaa cctgccatca cgagatttcg
     4201 attccaccgc cgccttctat gaaaggttgg gcttcggaat cgttttccgg gacgccggct
     4261 ggatgatcct ccagcgcggg gatctcatgc tggagttctt cgcccacccc aacttgttta
     4321 ttgcagctta taatggttac aaataaagca atagcatcac aaatttcaca aataaagcat
     4381 ttttttcact gcattctagt tgtggtttgt ccaaactcat caatgtatct tatcatgtct
     4441 gtataccgtc gacctctagc tagagcttgg cgtaatcatg gtcatagctg tttcctgtgt
     4501 gaaattgtta tccgctcaca attccacaca acatacgagc cggaagcata aagtgtaaag
     4561 cctggggtgc ctaatgagtg agctaactca cattaattgc gttgcgctca ctgcccgctt
     4621 tccagtcggg aaacctgtcg tgccagctgc attaatgaat cggccaacgc gcggggagag
     4681 gcggtttgcg tattgggcgc tcttccgctt cctcgctcac tgactcgctg cgctcggtcg
     4741 ttcggctgcg gcgagcggta tcagctcact caaaggcggt aatacggtta tccacagaat
     4801 caggggataa cgcaggaaag aacatgtgag caaaaggcca gcaaaaggcc aggaaccgta
     4861 aaaaggccgc gttgctggcg tttttccata ggctccgccc ccctgacgag catcacaaaa
     4921 atcgacgctc aagtcagagg tggcgaaacc cgacaggact ataaagatac caggcgtttc
     4981 cccctggaag ctccctcgtg cgctctcctg ttccgaccct gccgcttacc ggatacctgt
     5041 ccgcctttct cccttcggga agcgtggcgc tttctcatag ctcacgctgt aggtatctca
     5101 gttcggtgta ggtcgttcgc tccaagctgg gctgtgtgca cgaacccccc gttcagcccg
     5161 accgctgcgc cttatccggt aactatcgtc ttgagtccaa cccggtaaga cacgacttat
     5221 cgccactggc agcagccact ggtaacagga ttagcagagc gaggtatgta ggcggtgcta
     5281 cagagttctt gaagtggtgg cctaactacg gctacactag aagaacagta tttggtatct
     5341 gcgctctgct gaagccagtt accttcggaa aaagagttgg tagctcttga tccggcaaac
     5401 aaaccaccgc tggtagcggt ttttttgttt gcaagcagca gattacgcgc agaaaaaaag
     5461 gatctcaaga agatcctttg atcttttcta cggggtctga cgctcagtgg aacgaaaact
     5521 cacgttaagg gattttggtc atgagattat caaaaaggat cttcacctag atccttttaa
     5581 attaaaaatg aagttttaaa tcaatctaaa gtatatatga gtaaacttgg tctgacagtt
     5641 accaatgctt aatcagtgag gcacctatct cagcgatctg tctatttcgt tcatccatag
     5701 ttgcctgact ccccgtcgtg tagataacta cgatacggga gggcttacca tctggcccca
     5761 gtgctgcaat gataccgcga gacccacgct caccggctcc agatttatca gcaataaacc
     5821 agccagccgg aagggccgag cgcagaagtg gtcctgcaac tttatccgcc tccatccagt
     5881 ctattaattg ttgccgggaa gctagagtaa gtagttcgcc agttaatagt ttgcgcaacg
     5941 ttgttgccat tgctacaggc atcgtggtgt cacgctcgtc gtttggtatg gcttcattca
     6001 gctccggttc ccaacgatca aggcgagtta catgatcccc catgttgtgc aaaaaagcgg
     6061 ttagctcctt cggtcctccg atcgttgtca gaagtaagtt ggccgcagtg ttatcactca
     6121 tggttatggc agcactgcat aattctctta ctgtcatgcc atccgtaaga tgcttttctg
     6181 tgactggtga gtactcaacc aagtcattct gagaatagtg tatgcggcga ccgagttgct
     6241 cttgcccggc gtcaatacgg gataataccg cgccacatag cagaacttta aaagtgctca
     6301 tcattggaaa acgttcttcg gggcgaaaac tctcaaggat cttaccgctg ttgagatcca
     6361 gttcgatgta acccactcgt gcacccaact gatcttcagc atcttttact ttcaccagcg
     6421 tttctgggtg agcaaaaaca ggaaggcaaa atgccgcaaa aaagggaata agggcgacac
     6481 ggaaatgttg aatactcata ctcttccttt ttcaatatta ttgaagcatt tatcagggtt
     6541 attgtctcat gagcggatac atatttgaat gtatttagaa aaataaacaa ataggggttc
     6601 cgcgcacatt tccccgaaaa gtgccacctg acgtc
//
