LOCUS       Exported 6638 bp ds-DNA circular SYN 12-MAY-2021
DEFINITION  Blue-light dependent heterodimerization system.
ACCESSION   .
VERSION     .
KEYWORDS    eMagAF-EGFP-PM
SOURCE      synthetic DNA construct
  ORGANISM  synthetic DNA construct
REFERENCE   1 (bases 1 to 6638)
  AUTHORS   Benedetti L, Marvin JS, Falahati H, Guillen-Samander A, Looger LL,
            De Camilli P
  TITLE     Optimized Vivid-derived Magnets photodimerizers for subcellular
            optogenetics in mammalian cells.
  JOURNAL   Elife. 2020 Nov 11;9. pii: 63230. doi: 10.7554/eLife.63230.
  PUBMED    33174843
REFERENCE   2 (bases 1 to 6638)
  AUTHORS   .
  TITLE     Direct Submission
  JOURNAL   Exported May 12, 2021 from SnapGene Server 1.1.58
            http://www.snapgene.com
FEATURES             Location/Qualifiers
     source          1..6638
                     /organism="synthetic DNA construct"
                     /mol_type="other DNA"
     primer_bind     complement(49..68)
                     /label=pRS-marker
                     /note="pRS vectors, use to sequence yeast selectable
                     marker"
     enhancer        240..619
                     /label=CMV enhancer
                     /note="human cytomegalovirus immediate early enhancer"
     promoter        620..823
                     /label=CMV promoter
                     /note="human cytomegalovirus (CMV) immediate early
                     promoter"
     primer_bind     774..794
                     /label=CMV-F
                     /note="Human CMV immediate early promoter, forward primer"
     primer_bind     868..887
                     /label=T7
                     /note="T7 promoter, forward primer"
     promoter        868..886
                     /label=T7 promoter
                     /note="promoter for bacteriophage T7 RNA polymerase"
     CDS             1432..2148
                     /codon_start=1
                     /product="enhanced GFP"
                     /label=EGFP
                     /translation="MVSKGEELFTGVVPILVELDGDVNGHKFSVSGEGEGDATYGKLTL
                     KFICTTGKLPVPWPTLVTTLTYGVQCFSRYPDHMKQHDFFKSAMPEGYVQERTIFFKDD
                     GNYKTRAEVKFEGDTLVNRIELKGIDFKEDGNILGHKLEYNYNSHNVYIMADKQKNGIK
                     VNFKIRHNIEDGSVQLADHYQQNTPIGDGPVLLPDNHYLSTQSALSKDPNEKRDHMVLL
                     EFVTAAGITLGMDELYK"
     primer_bind     complement(2234..2251)
                     /label=BGH-rev
                     /note="Bovine growth hormone terminator, reverse primer.
                     Also called BGH reverse"
     polyA_signal    2240..2464
                     /label=bGH poly(A) signal
                     /note="bovine growth hormone polyadenylation signal"
     rep_origin      2510..2938
                     /direction=RIGHT
                     /label=f1 ori
                     /note="f1 bacteriophage origin of replication; arrow
                     indicates direction of (+) strand synthesis"
     primer_bind     complement(2597..2616)
                     /label=F1ori-R
                     /note="F1 origin, reverse primer"
     primer_bind     2807..2828
                     /label=F1ori-F
                     /note="F1 origin, forward primer"
     primer_bind     complement(2947..2967)
                     /label=pBABE 3'
                     /note="SV40 enhancer, reverse primer for pBABE vectors"
     promoter        2952..3281
                     /label=SV40 promoter
                     /note="SV40 enhancer and early promoter"
     rep_origin      3132..3267
                     /label=SV40 ori
                     /note="SV40 origin of replication"
     primer_bind     3194..3213
                     /label=SV40pro-F
                     /note="SV40 promoter/origin, forward primer"
     CDS             3348..4142
                     /codon_start=1
                     /gene="aph(3')-II (or nptII)"
                     /product="aminoglycoside phosphotransferase from Tn5"
                     /label=NeoR/KanR
                     /note="confers resistance to neomycin, kanamycin, and G418
                     (Geneticin(R))"
                     /translation="MIEQDGLHAGSPAAWVERLFGYDWAQQTIGCSDAAVFRLSAQGRP
                     VLFVKTDLSGALNELQDEAARLSWLATTGVPCAAVLDVVTEAGRDWLLLGEVPGQDLLS
                     SHLAPAEKVSIMADAMRRLHTLDPATCPFDHQAKHRIERARTRMEAGLVDQDDLDEEHQ
                     GLAPAELFARLKARMPDGEDLVVTHGDACLPNIMVENGRFSGFIDCGRLGVADRYQDIA
                     LATRDIAEELGGEWADRFLVLYGIAAPDSQRIAFYRLLDEFF"
     primer_bind     complement(3402..3421)
                     /label=Neo-R
                     /note="Neomycin resistance gene, reverse primer"
     primer_bind     4012..4031
                     /label=Neo-F
                     /note="Neomycin resistance gene, forward primer"
     polyA_signal    4316..4437
                     /label=SV40 poly(A) signal
                     /note="SV40 polyadenylation signal"
     primer_bind     complement(4353..4372)
                     /label=SV40pA-R
                     /note="SV40 polyA, reverse primer"
     primer_bind     4407..4426
                     /label=EBV-rev
                     /note="SV40 polyA terminator, reverse primer"
     primer_bind     complement(4486..4502)
                     /label=M13 rev
                     /note="common sequencing primer, one of multiple similar
                     variants"
     primer_bind     complement(4486..4502)
                     /label=M13 Reverse
                     /note="In lacZ gene. Also called M13-rev"
     primer_bind     complement(4499..4521)
                     /label=M13/pUC Reverse
                     /note="In lacZ gene"
     protein_bind    4510..4526
                     /label=lac operator
                     /bound_moiety="lac repressor encoded by lacI"
                     /note="The lac repressor binds to the lac operator to
                     inhibit transcription in E. coli. This inhibition can be
                     relieved by adding lactose or
                     isopropyl-beta-D-thiogalactopyranoside (IPTG)."
     promoter        complement(4534..4564)
                     /label=lac promoter
                     /note="promoter for the E. coli lac operon"
     protein_bind    4579..4600
                     /label=CAP binding site
                     /bound_moiety="E. coli catabolite activator protein"
                     /note="CAP binding activates transcription in the presence
                     of cAMP."
     primer_bind     complement(4717..4734)
                     /label=L4440
                     /note="L4440 vector, forward primer"
     rep_origin      complement(4888..5476)
                     /direction=LEFT
                     /label=ori
                     /note="high-copy-number ColE1/pMB1/pBR322/pUC origin of
                     replication"
     primer_bind     complement(4968..4987)
                     /label=pBR322ori-F
                     /note="pBR322 origin, forward primer"
     CDS             complement(5647..6507)
                     /codon_start=1
                     /gene="bla"
                     /product="beta-lactamase"
                     /label=AmpR
                     /note="confers resistance to ampicillin, carbenicillin, and
                     related antibiotics"
                     /translation="MSIQHFRVALIPFFAAFCLPVFAHPETLVKVKDAEDQLGARVGYI
                     ELDLNSGKILESFRPEERFPMMSTFKVLLCGAVLSRIDAGQEQLGRRIHYSQNDLVEYS
                     PVTEKHLTDGMTVRELCSAAITMSDNTAANLLLTTIGGPKELTAFLHNMGDHVTRLDRW
                     EPELNEAIPNDERDTTMPVAMATTLRKLLTGELLTLASRQQLIDWMEADKVAGPLLRSA
                     LPAGWFIADKSGAGERGSRGIIAALGPDGKPSRIVVIYTTGSQATMDERNRQIAEIGAS
                     LIKHW"
     primer_bind     6270..6289
                     /label=Amp-R
                     /note="Ampicillin resistance gene, reverse primer"
     promoter        complement(6508..6612)
                     /gene="bla"
                     /label=AmpR promoter
ORIGIN
        1 acgtcgacgg atcgggagat ctcccgatcc cctatggtgc actctcagta caatctgctc
       61 tgatgccgca tagttaagcc agtatctgct ccctgcttgt gtgttggagg tcgctgagta
      121 gtgcgcgagc aaaatttaag ctacaacaag gcaaggcttg accgacaatt gcatgaagaa
      181 tctgcttagg gttaggcgtt ttgcgctgct tcgcgatgta cgggccagat atacgcgttg
      241 acattgatta ttgactagtt attaatagta atcaattacg gggtcattag ttcatagccc
      301 atatatggag ttccgcgtta cataacttac ggtaaatggc ccgcctggct gaccgcccaa
      361 cgacccccgc ccattgacgt caataatgac gtatgttccc atagtaacgc caatagggac
      421 tttccattga cgtcaatggg tggagtattt acggtaaact gcccacttgg cagtacatca
      481 agtgtatcat atgccaagta cgccccctat tgacgtcaat gacggtaaat ggcccgcctg
      541 gcattatgcc cagtacatga ccttatggga ctttcctact tggcagtaca tctacgtatt
      601 agtcatcgct attaccatgg tgatgcggtt ttggcagtac atcaatgggc gtggatagcg
      661 gtttgactca cggggatttc caagtctcca ccccattgac gtcaatggga gtttgttttg
      721 gcaccaaaat caacgggact ttccaaaatg tcgtaacaac tccgccccat tgacgcaaat
      781 gggcggtagg cgtgtacggt gggaggtcta tataagcaga gctctctggc taactagaga
      841 acccactgct tactggctta tcgaaattaa tacgactcac tatagggaga cccaagctgg
      901 ctagcgttta aacttaagct tatgggacac actctttacg cccctggagg atacgacatt
      961 atgggatatt tggatcagat tgcgaaccgc ccaaaccctc aggtcgaact ggggcctgtg
     1021 gacctgtcat gtgccctgat cctgtgcgat ctgaagcaaa aggacactcc gatcgtctac
     1081 gcctcggaag ccttcttgga gatgaccgga tacaacagac atgaggtgct cggcaggaac
     1141 tgcagattcc tgcagtcccc cgacgggatg gtgaaaccaa agtcgactcg caaatatgtg
     1201 gactcgaaca cgatcttcac catcaagaag gccatcgacc ggaacgccga ggtccaggtg
     1261 gaggtggtca actttaagaa gaacggccag cggttcgtga actttctgac catcattccg
     1321 gtccgggatg aaaccggaga gtacagatac tccatcggat tccagtgcga aaccgaaacc
     1381 ggtggcggct ccggaggcag cggcggttct ggaggttccg gtggcggctc catggtgtcg
     1441 aagggagagg agcttttcac cggcgtggtg ccgattcttg tggaactgga cggcgacgtg
     1501 aacggacata agttcagcgt gtcaggagaa ggagaagggg acgcgactta cggaaagctg
     1561 accctgaagt tcatctgtac caccgggaag ctcccggtgc cctggccgac cctcgtgact
     1621 actctgacct acggagtgca gtgcttctcc cgctacccgg accatatgaa gcagcacgat
     1681 ttcttcaaga gcgctatgcc cgagggttac gtgcaagaac ggaccatctt cttcaaggac
     1741 gacggaaact acaagaccag agccgaagtg aaattcgaag gagacaccct cgtcaatcgc
     1801 atcgagctga agggaatcga ctttaaggaa gatgggaata tcctgggtca caagctggag
     1861 tacaactaca actcccacaa tgtgtacatc atggcggata agcaaaagaa cggcattaag
     1921 gtcaacttca agatccggca taacatagaa gatggctccg tgcaactggc ggaccactac
     1981 cagcagaaca cccccattgg ggacggtccg gtgctgctcc ctgataacca ctacctgtca
     2041 acccaaagcg cactgtccaa ggaccccaac gagaagaggg accacatggt gctgctggag
     2101 ttcgtcactg ccgctggcat cactctcgga atggacgagc tgtacaaggg ggatatcaag
     2161 aaaaagaaga agaagtccaa gacaaaatgc gtgattatgt agtctagagg gcccgtttaa
     2221 acccgctgat cagcctcgac tgtgccttct agttgccagc catctgttgt ttgcccctcc
     2281 cccgtgcctt ccttgaccct ggaaggtgcc actcccactg tcctttccta ataaaatgag
     2341 gaaattgcat cgcattgtct gagtaggtgt cattctattc tggggggtgg ggtggggcag
     2401 gacagcaagg gggaggattg ggaagacaat agcaggcatg ctggggatgc ggtgggctct
     2461 atggcttctg aggcggaaag aaccagctgg ggctctaggg ggtatccccn nnnnnnnnnn
     2521 nnnnnnnnnn nnnnnnnnnn nnnnnnnnnn nnnnnnnnnn nnnnnnnnnn nnnnnnnnnn
     2581 nnnnnnnnnn nnnnnnnnnn nnnnnnnnnn nnnnnnnnnn nnnnnnnnnn nnncnnnnnn
     2641 nnnnnnnnnn nnnnnnnnnn nnnnnnnnnn nnnnnnnnnn nnnnnnnnnn nnnnnnnnnn
     2701 nnnnnnnnnn nnnnnnnnnn nnnnnannnn nnnnnnnnnn nnnnnnnnnn nnnnnnnnnn
     2761 nnnnnnnnnn nnnnnccttt gacgttggag tccacgttct ttaatagtgg actcttgttc
     2821 caaactggaa caacactcaa ccctatctcg gtctattctt ttgatttata agggattttg
     2881 ccgatttcgg cctattggtt aaaaaatgag ctgatttaac aaaaatttaa cgcgaattaa
     2941 ttctgtggaa tgtgtgtcag ttagggtgtg gaaagtcccc aggctcccca gcaggcagaa
     3001 gtatgcaaag catgcatctc aattagtcag caaccaggtg tggaaagtcc ccaggctccc
     3061 cagcaggcag aagtatgcaa agcatgcatc tcaattagtc agcaaccata gtcccgcccc
     3121 taactccgcc catcccgccc ctaactccgc ccagttccgc ccattctccg ccccatggct
     3181 gactaatttt ttttatttat gcagaggccg aggccgcctc tgcctctgag ctattccaga
     3241 agtagtgagg aggctttttt ggaggcctag gcttttgcaa aaagctcccg ggagcttgta
     3301 tatccatttt cggatctgat caagagacag gatgaggatc gtttcgcatg attgaacaag
     3361 atggattgca cgcaggttct ccggccgctt gggtggagag gctattcggc tatgactggg
     3421 cacaacagac aatcggctgc tctgatgccg ccgtgttccg gctgtcagcg caggggcgcc
     3481 cggttctttt tgtcaagacc gacctgtccg gtgccctgaa tgaactgcag gacgaggcag
     3541 cgcggctatc gtggctggcc acgacgggcg ttccttgcgc agctgtgctc gacgttgtca
     3601 ctgaagcggg aagggactgg ctgctattgg gcgaagtgcc ggggcaggat ctcctgtcat
     3661 ctcaccttgc tcctgccgag aaagtatcca tcatggctga tgcaatgcgg cggctgcata
     3721 cgcttgatcc ggctacctgc ccattcgacc accaagcgaa acatcgcatc gagcgagcac
     3781 gtactcggat ggaagccggt cttgtcgatc aggatgatct ggacgaagag catcaggggc
     3841 tcgcgccagc cgaactgttc gccaggctca aggcgcgcat gcccgacggc gaggatctcg
     3901 tcgtgaccca tggcgatgcc tgcttgccga atatcatggt ggaaaatggc cgcttttctg
     3961 gattcatcga ctgtggccgg ctgggtgtgg cggaccgcta tcaggacata gcgttggcta
     4021 cccgtgatat tgctgaagag cttggcggcg aatgggctga ccgcttcctc gtgctttacg
     4081 gtatcgccgc tcccgattcg cagcgcatcg ccttctatcg ccttcttgac gagttcttct
     4141 gagcgggact ctggggttcg aaatgaccga ccaagcgacg cccaacctgc catcacgaga
     4201 tttcgattcc accgccgcct tctatgaaag gttgggcttc ggaatcgttt tccgggacgc
     4261 cggctggatg atcctccagc gcggggatct catgctggag ttcttcgccc accccaactt
     4321 gtttattgca gcttataatg gttacaaata aagcaatagc atcacaaatt tcacaaataa
     4381 agcatttttt tcactgcatt ctagttgtgg tttgtccaaa ctcatcaatg tatcttatca
     4441 tgtctgtata ccgtcgacct ctagctagag cttggcgtaa tcatggtcat agctgtttcc
     4501 tgtgtgaaat tgttatccgc tcacaattcc acacaacata cgagccggaa gcataaagtg
     4561 taaagcctgg ggtgcctaat gagtgagcta actcacatta attgcgttgc gctcactgcc
     4621 cgctttccag tcgggaaacc tgtcgtgcca gctgcattaa tgaatcggcc aacgcgcggg
     4681 gagaggcggt ttgcgtattg ggcgctcttc cgcttcctcg ctcactgact cgctgcgctc
     4741 ggtcgttcgg ctgcggcgag cggtatcagc tcactcaaag gcggtaatac ggttatccac
     4801 agaatcaggg gataacgcag gaaagaacat gtgagcaaaa ggccagcaaa aggccaggaa
     4861 ccgtaaaaag gccgcgttgc tggcgttttt ccataggctc cgcccccctg acgagcatca
     4921 caaaaatcga cgctcaagtc agaggtggcg aaacccgaca ggactataaa gataccaggc
     4981 gtttccccct ggaagctccc tcgtgcgctc tcctgttccg accctgccgc ttaccggata
     5041 cctgtccgcc tttctccctt cgggaagcgt ggcgctttct catagctcac gctgtaggta
     5101 tctcagttcg gtgtaggtcg ttcgctccaa gctgggctgt gtgcacgaac cccccgttca
     5161 gcccgaccgc tgcgccttat ccggtaacta tcgtcttgag tccaacccgg taagacacga
     5221 cttatcgcca ctggcagcag ccactggtaa caggattagc agagcgaggt atgtaggcgg
     5281 tgctacagag ttcttgaagt ggtggcctaa ctacggctac actagaagaa cagtatttgg
     5341 tatctgcgct ctgctgaagc cagttacctt cggaaaaaga gttggtagct cttgatccgg
     5401 caaacaaacc accgctggta gcggtggttt ttttgtttgc aagcagcaga ttacgcgcag
     5461 aaaaaaagga tctcaagaag atcctttgat cttttctacg gggtctgacg ctcagtggaa
     5521 cgaaaactca cgttaaggga ttttggtcat gagattatca aaaaggatct tcacctagat
     5581 ccttttaaat taaaaatgaa gttttaaatc aatctaaagt atatatgagt aaacttggtc
     5641 tgacagttac caatgcttaa tcagtgaggc acctatctca gcgatctgtc tatttcgttc
     5701 atccatagtt gcctgactcc ccgtcgtgta gataactacg atacgggagg gcttaccatc
     5761 tggccccagt gctgcaatga taccgcgaga cccacgctca ccggctccag atttatcagc
     5821 aataaaccag ccagccggaa gggccgagcg cagaagtggt cctgcaactt tatccgcctc
     5881 catccagtct attaattgtt gccgggaagc tagagtaagt agttcgccag ttaatagttt
     5941 gcgcaacgtt gttgccattg ctacaggcat cgtggtgtca cgctcgtcgt ttggtatggc
     6001 ttcattcagc tccggttccc aacgatcaag gcgagttaca tgatccccca tgttgtgcaa
     6061 aaaagcggtt agctccttcg gtcctccgat cgttgtcaga agtaagttgg ccgcagtgtt
     6121 atcactcatg gttatggcag cactgcataa ttctcttact gtcatgccat ccgtaagatg
     6181 cttttctgtg actggtgagt actcaaccaa gtcattctga gaatagtgta tgcggcgacc
     6241 gagttgctct tgcccggcgt caatacggga taataccgcg ccacatagca gaactttaaa
     6301 agtgctcatc attggaaaac gttcttcggg gcgaaaactc tcaaggatct taccgctgtt
     6361 gagatccagt tcgatgtaac ccactcgtgc acccaactga tcttcagcat cttttacttt
     6421 caccagcgtt tctgggtgag caaaaacagg aaggcaaaat gccgcaaaaa agggaataag
     6481 ggcgacacgg aaatgttgaa tactcatact cttccttttt caatattatt gaagcattta
     6541 tcagggttat tgtctcatga gcggatacat atttgaatgt atttagaaaa ataaacaaat
     6601 aggggttccg cgcacatttc cccgaaaagt gccacctg
//
